>Addgene plasmid #161453 | pDONR221-SLC30A9_STOP | addgene full sequence | sequence record 369880 | Addgene NGS Result
CAAATAATGATTTTATTTTGACTGATAGTGACCTGTTCGTTGCAACACATTGATGAGCAATGCTTTTTTA
TAATGCCAACTTTGTACAAAAAAGCAGGCTCCACCATGCTGCCAGGACTGGCAGCAGCAGCAGCACACCG
CTGCTCCTGGAGCTCCCTGTGCAGACTGAGGCTGAGGTGCAGGGCAGCAGCCTGTAACCCCTCTGACCGG
CAGGAGTGGCAGAATCTGGTGACATTCGGCAGCTTTTCCAACATGGTGCCTTGCTCCCACCCATACATCG
GCACCCTGTCCCAGGTGAAGCTGTATTCTACAAATGTGCAGAAGGAGGGACAGGGATCCCAGACCCTGAG
GGTGGAGAAGGTGCCATCTTTCGAGACCGCCGAGGGCATCGGCACAGAGCTGAAGGCCCCCCTGAAGCAG
GAGCCTCTGCAGGTGAGAGTGAAGGCCGTGCTGAAGAAGAGGGAGTACGGCAGCAAGTATACCCAGAACA
ATTTCATCACAGGCGTGCGCGCCATCAACGAGTTTTGTCTGAAGTCTAGCGACCTGGAGCAGCTGCGGAA
GATCCGGAGAAGGTCTCCCCACGAGGACACCGAGAGCTTCACAGTGTACCTGAGAAGCGATGTGGAGGCC
AAGTCCCTGGAAGTGTGGGGATCTCCTGAGGCCCTGGCAAGAGAGAAGAAGCTGAGGAAGGAGGCCGAGA
TCGAGTACAGAGAGAGGCTGTTCAGGAATCAGAAGATCCTGAGAGAGTATAGGGATTTTCTGGGCAACAC
CAAGCCACGCAGCCGGACAGCCTCCGTGTTCTTTAAGGGCCCCGGCAAGGTGGTCATGGTGGCCATCTGC
ATCAACGGCCTGAATTGTTTCTTTAAGTTCCTGGCCTGGATCTATACCGGCTCTGCCAGCATGTTTTCCG
AGGCCATCCACTCCCTGTCTGACACATGCAATCAGGGCCTGCTGGCCCTGGGCATCAGCAAGTCCGTGCA
GACCCCCGATCCTAGCCACCCTTACGGCTTCTCCAACATGCGGTATATCTCCTCTCTGATCAGCGGCGTG
GGCATCTTTATGATGGGAGCAGGACTGTCCTGGTACCACGGCGTGATGGGACTGCTGCACCCACAGCCCA
TCGAGTCTCTGCTGTGGGCCTATTGCATCCTGGCAGGATCTCTGGTGAGCGAGGGAGCCACCCTGCTGGT
GGCAGTGAACGAGCTGAGGCGGAATGCCAGAGCCAAGGGCATGAGCTTCTACAAGTATGTGATGGAGTCT
AGGGACCCTAGCACCAATGTGATCCTGCTGGAGGATACAGCAGCCGTGCTGGGCGTGATCATCGCAGCAA
CATGTATGGGCCTGACCAGCATCACAGGCAACCCACTGTACGACTCCCTGGGATCTCTGGGAGTGGGCAC
CCTGCTGGGAATGGTGTCTGCCTTTCTGATCTATACCAATACAGAGGCCCTGCTGGGCCGCAGCATCCAG
CCTGAGCAGGTGCAGCGGCTGACAGAGCTGCTGGAGAACGATCCAAGCGTGAGAGCCATCCACGACGTGA
AGGCCACCGATCTGGGCCTGGGCAAGGTGAGGTTCAAGGCCGAGGTGGACTTTGATGGCCGCGTGGTGAC
ACGGTCCTACCTGGAGAAGCAGGACTTCGATCAGATGCTGCAGGAGATCCAGGAGGTGAAGACCCCCGAG
GAGCTGGAGACCTTCATGCTGAAGCACGGCGAGAATATCATCGACACCCTGGGCGCCGAGGTGGATAGAC
TGGAGAAGGAGCTGAAGAAGCGCAACCCTGAGGTGCGGCACGTGGATCTGGAGATCCTGTAAGACCCAGC
TTTCTTGTACAAAGTTGGCATTATAAGAAAGCATTGCTTATCAATTTGTTGCAACGAACAGGTCACTATC
AGTCAAAATAAAATCATTATTTGCCATCCAGCTGATATCCCCTATAGTGAGTCGTATTACATGGTCATAG
CTGTTTCCTGGCAGCTCTGGCCCGTGTCTCAAAATCTCTGATGTTACATTGCACAAGATAAAAATATATC
ATCATGAACAATAAAACTGTCTGCTTACATAAACAGTAATACAAGGGGTGTTATGAGCCATATTCAACGG
GAAACGTCGAGGCCGCGATTAAATTCCAACATGGATGCTGATTTATATGGGTATAAATGGGCTCGCGATA
ATGTCGGGCAATCAGGTGCGACAATCTATCGCTTGTATGGGAAGCCCGATGCGCCAGAGTTGTTTCTGAA
ACATGGCAAAGGTAGCGTTGCCAATGATGTTACAGATGAGATGGTCAGACTAAACTGGCTGACGGAATTT
ATGCCTCTTCCGACCATCAAGCATTTTATCCGTACTCCTGATGATGCATGGTTACTCACCACTGCGATCC
CCGGAAAAACAGCATTCCAGGTATTAGAAGAATATCCTGATTCAGGTGAAAATATTGTTGATGCGCTGGC
AGTGTTCCTGCGCCGGTTGCATTCGATTCCTGTTTGTAATTGTCCTTTTAACAGCGATCGCGTATTTCGT
CTCGCTCAGGCGCAATCACGAATGAATAACGGTTTGGTTGATGCGAGTGATTTTGATGACGAGCGTAATG
GCTGGCCTGTTGAACAAGTCTGGAAAGAAATGCATAAACTTTTGCCATTCTCACCGGATTCAGTCGTCAC
TCATGGTGATTTCTCACTTGATAACCTTATTTTTGACGAGGGGAAATTAATAGGTTGTATTGATGTTGGA
CGAGTCGGAATCGCAGACCGATACCAGGATCTTGCCATCCTATGGAACTGCCTCGGTGAGTTTTCTCCTT
CATTACAGAAACGGCTTTTTCAAAAATATGGTATTGATAATCCTGATATGAATAAATTGCAGTTTCATTT
GATGCTCGATGAGTTTTTCTAATCAGAATTGGTTAATTGGTTGTAACACTGGCAGAGCATTACGCTGACT
TGACGGGACGGCGCAAGCTCATGACCAAAATCCCTTAACGTGAGTTACGCGTCGTTCCACTGAGCGTCAG
ACCCCGTAGAAAAGATCAAAGGATCTTCTTGAGATCCTTTTTTTCTGCGCGTAATCTGCTGCTTGCAAAC
AAAAAAACCACCGCTACCAGCGGTGGTTTGTTTGCCGGATCAAGAGCTACCAACTCTTTTTCCGAAGGTA
ACTGGCTTCAGCAGAGCGCAGATACCAAATACTGTTCTTCTAGTGTAGCCGTAGTTAGGCCACCACTTCA
AGAACTCTGTAGCACCGCCTACATACCTCGCTCTGCTAATCCTGTTACCAGTGGCTGCTGCCAGTGGCGA
TAAGTCGTGTCTTACCGGGTTGGACTCAAGACGATAGTTACCGGATAAGGCGCAGCGGTCGGGCTGAACG
GGGGGTTCGTGCACACAGCCCAGCTTGGAGCGAACGACCTACACCGAACTGAGATACCTACAGCGTGAGC
TATGAGAAAGCGCCACGCTTCCCGAAGGGAGAAAGGCGGACAGGTATCCGGTAAGCGGCAGGGTCGGAAC
AGGAGAGCGCACGAGGGAGCTTCCAGGGGGAAACGCCTGGTATCTTTATAGTCCTGTCGGGTTTCGCCAC
CTCTGACTTGAGCGTCGATTTTTGTGATGCTCGTCAGGGGGGCGGAGCCTATGGAAAAACGCCAGCAACG
CGGCCTTTTTACGGTTCCTGGCCTTTTGCTGGCCTTTTGCTCACATGTTCTTTCCTGCGTTATCCCCTGA
TTCTGTGGATAACCGTATTACCGCCTTTGAGTGAGCTGATACCGCTCGCCGCAGCCGAACGACCGAGCGC
AGCGAGTCAGTGAGCGAGGAAGCGGAAGAGCGCCCAATACGCAAACCGCCTCTCCCCGCGCGTTGGCCGA
TTCATTAATGCAGCTGGCACGACAGGTTTCCCGACTGGAAAGCGGGCAGTGAGCGCAACGCAATTAATAC
GCGTACCGCTAGCCAGGAAGAGTTTGTAGAAACGCAAAAAGGCCATCCGTCAGGATGGCCTTCTGCTTAG
TTTGATGCCTGGCAGTTTATGGCGGGCGTCCTGCCCGCCACCCTCCGGGCCGTTGCTTCACAACGTTCAA
ATCCGCTCCCGGCGGATTTGTCCTACTCAGGAGAGCGTTCACCGACAAACAACAGATAAAACGAAAGGCC
CAGTCTTCCGACTGAGCCTTTCGTTTTATTTGATGCCTGGCAGTTCCCTACTCTCGCGTTAACGCTAGCA
TGGATGTTTTCCCAGTCACGACGTTGTAAAACGACGGCCAGTCTTAAGCTCGGGCCC
Features (pLannotate 1.2.2; 10 found; start..end, strand, type, name):
      1..100     +  protein_bind   attL1: mutant version of attL; recombination site for the Gateway® LR reaction LR Clonase™
    106..1809    +  CDS            SLC30A9: ZNT9_HUMAN - Also known as C4orf1, HUEL. Experimental evidence at protein level: Swiss-Prot protein existence level 1. Acts as a zinc transporter involved in intracellular zinc homeostasis (PubMed:28334855). Functions as a secondary coactivator for nuclear receptors by cooperating with p160 coactivators subtypes. Plays a role in transcriptional activation of Wnt-responsive genes (By similarity). From Homo sapiens (Human).
   1814..1913    -  protein_bind   attL2: mutant version of attL; recombination site for the Gateway® LR reaction LR Clonase™
   1931..1949    -  promoter       T7 promoter: promoter for bacteriophage T7 RNA polymerase
   2083..2892    +  CDS            KanR: aminoglycoside phosphotransferase; aph(3')-Ia; confers resistance to kanamycin in bacteria or G418 (Geneticin®) in eukaryotes
   3039..3627    +  rep_origin     ori: high-copy-number ColE1/pMB1/pBR322/pUC origin of replication
   3810..3902    +  CDS            lacI (fragment): lac repressor; lacI; The lac repressor binds to the lac operator to inhibit transcription in E. coli. This inhibition can be relieved by adding lactose or isopropyl-β-D-thiogalactopyranoside (IPTG).
   3957..3984    -  terminator     rrnB T2 terminator: transcription terminator T2 from the E. coli rrnB gene
   4116..4159    +  terminator     rrnB T1 terminator: Escherichia coli rrnB; transcription terminator T1 from the E. coli rrnB gene
   4206..4242    -  CDS            lacZα (fragment): LacZα fragment of β-galactosidase; lacZ fragment
