[The description below was written by a language model from this plasmid's Addgene catalogue record and pLannotate feature annotations shown in this document.]
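Description:
pDONR221-SLC30A9_STOP is a Gateway entry clone built on the pDONR221 backbone, carrying a codon-optimized open reading frame for human SLC30A9 (also known as ZNT9, HUEL, GAC63 or C4orf1). It is maintained in E. coli as a high-copy plasmid through a ColE1/pUC-type origin and is selected with kanamycin via an aminoglycoside phosphotransferase (KanR) gene. Although the repository lists the vector type as mammalian expression, the annotated 4,257 nt sequence shows no eukaryotic promoter or polyadenylation signal. The plasmid is therefore a shuttle for the ORF rather than an expression vector in its own right.

The roughly 1.7 kb SLC30A9 coding sequence sits between attL1 and attL2 sites, which allow directional transfer into any attR-containing destination vector by an LR Clonase reaction. SLC30A9 is annotated as a zinc transporter involved in intracellular zinc homeostasis, with additional reported roles as a nuclear receptor coactivator and in activation of Wnt-responsive genes. This version retains a stop codon at the end of the ORF, so it suits untagged or N-terminally tagged expression; a companion clone without the stop codon exists for C-terminal fusions. Other backbone elements include rrnB T1 and T2 terminators upstream of the cassette, which shield the insert from read-through transcription, a T7 promoter beyond attL2 oriented towards the insert in antisense, and small vestigial lacI and lacZα fragments. M13 forward and reverse primer sites flank the insert for sequence verification. The clone belongs to a consortium collection of solute carrier ORFs intended for subcloning into custom expression vectors for transporter research and drug discovery.
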