Addgene plasmid #161453: pDONR221-SLC30A9_STOP
Purpose: Gateway entry clone with codon-optimized ORF sequence for subcloning into custom expression vectors. Contains a STOP codon at the end of the codon-optimized ORF sequence.
Depositing lab: RESOLUTE Consortium & Giulio Superti-Furga. Depositing organization: CeMM Research Center for Molecular Medicine. Publication: The RESOLUTE consortium: unlocking SLC transporters for drug discovery. Superti-Furga G, Lackner D, Wiedmer T, Ingles-Prieto A, Barbosa B, Girardi E, Goldmann U, Gurtl B, Klavins K, Klimek C, Lindinger S, Lineiro-Retes E, Muller AC, Onstein S, Redinger G, Reil D, Sedlyarov V, Wolf G, Crawford M, Everley R, ... Steppan CM. Nat Rev Drug Discov. 2020 Jul;19(7):429-430. doi: 10.1038/d41573-020-00056-6. PubMed 32265506.
Backbone
  Vector backbone: pDONR221
  Backbone manufacturer: ThermoFisher Scientific
  Backbone size w/o insert (bp): 2550
  Vector type: Mammalian Expression
Growth in bacteria
  Bacterial resistance: Kanamycin, 50 μg/mL
  Growth temperature: 37°C
  Growth strain: NEB Stable
  Copy number: High Copy
Gene/Insert
  Gene/Insert name: SLC30A9 (alt name: HUEL, ZNT9, GAC63, C4orf1)
  Species: H. sapiens (human)
  Insert size (bp): 1707
  Entrez Gene: SLC30A9 (a.k.a. HUEL, ZNT9, GAC63, C4orf1)
  Cloning method: Gateway Cloning
  Sequencing primers: 5′ M13-fwd; 3′ M13-rev
Terms and licenses: Academic/Nonprofit Terms; Industry Terms
Depositor comments: This plasmid contains a STOP codon at the end of the codon-optimized ORF. For the version of this plasmid that does not contain a STOP codon, please see Addgene plasmid 132287 For more information on the full Resolute plasmid collection, please see www.addgene.org/depositor-collections/re-solute/. Please provide your feedback on this plasmid to the RESOLUTE consortium by filling out their RESOLUTE repository feedback form: https://forms.office.com/Pages/ResponsePage.aspx?id=0e05yklzmkS7rjFGQL4N7z4feCLQvEJAmVcOCM_u885UN1JJRko0Ukg4TVQwNTZLOUxPQVJWT1NHUCQlQCN0PWcu
How to cite: pDONR221-SLC30A9_STOP was a gift from RESOLUTE Consortium & Giulio Superti-Furga (Addgene plasmid # 161453 ; http://n2t.net/addgene:161453 ; RRID:Addgene_161453)
