>Addgene plasmid #161453 | pDONR221-SLC30A9_STOP | depositor partial sequence | sequence record 312841 | Codon-optimized ORF of SLC30A9
ATGCTGCCAGGACTGGCAGCAGCAGCAGCACACCGCTGCTCCTGGAGCTCCCTGTGCAGACTGAGGCTGA
GGTGCAGGGCAGCAGCCTGTAACCCCTCTGACCGGCAGGAGTGGCAGAATCTGGTGACATTCGGCAGCTT
TTCCAACATGGTGCCTTGCTCCCACCCATACATCGGCACCCTGTCCCAGGTGAAGCTGTATTCTACAAAT
GTGCAGAAGGAGGGACAGGGATCCCAGACCCTGAGGGTGGAGAAGGTGCCATCTTTCGAGACCGCCGAGG
GCATCGGCACAGAGCTGAAGGCCCCCCTGAAGCAGGAGCCTCTGCAGGTGAGAGTGAAGGCCGTGCTGAA
GAAGAGGGAGTACGGCAGCAAGTATACCCAGAACAATTTCATCACAGGCGTGCGCGCCATCAACGAGTTT
TGTCTGAAGTCTAGCGACCTGGAGCAGCTGCGGAAGATCCGGAGAAGGTCTCCCCACGAGGACACCGAGA
GCTTCACAGTGTACCTGAGAAGCGATGTGGAGGCCAAGTCCCTGGAAGTGTGGGGATCTCCTGAGGCCCT
GGCAAGAGAGAAGAAGCTGAGGAAGGAGGCCGAGATCGAGTACAGAGAGAGGCTGTTCAGGAATCAGAAG
ATCCTGAGAGAGTATAGGGATTTTCTGGGCAACACCAAGCCACGCAGCCGGACAGCCTCCGTGTTCTTTA
AGGGCCCCGGCAAGGTGGTCATGGTGGCCATCTGCATCAACGGCCTGAATTGTTTCTTTAAGTTCCTGGC
CTGGATCTATACCGGCTCTGCCAGCATGTTTTCCGAGGCCATCCACTCCCTGTCTGACACATGCAATCAG
GGCCTGCTGGCCCTGGGCATCAGCAAGTCCGTGCAGACCCCCGATCCTAGCCACCCTTACGGCTTCTCCA
ACATGCGGTATATCTCCTCTCTGATCAGCGGCGTGGGCATCTTTATGATGGGAGCAGGACTGTCCTGGTA
CCACGGCGTGATGGGACTGCTGCACCCACAGCCCATCGAGTCTCTGCTGTGGGCCTATTGCATCCTGGCA
GGATCTCTGGTGAGCGAGGGAGCCACCCTGCTGGTGGCAGTGAACGAGCTGAGGCGGAATGCCAGAGCCA
AGGGCATGAGCTTCTACAAGTATGTGATGGAGTCTAGGGACCCTAGCACCAATGTGATCCTGCTGGAGGA
TACAGCAGCCGTGCTGGGCGTGATCATCGCAGCAACATGTATGGGCCTGACCAGCATCACAGGCAACCCA
CTGTACGACTCCCTGGGATCTCTGGGAGTGGGCACCCTGCTGGGAATGGTGTCTGCCTTTCTGATCTATA
CCAATACAGAGGCCCTGCTGGGCCGCAGCATCCAGCCTGAGCAGGTGCAGCGGCTGACAGAGCTGCTGGA
GAACGATCCAAGCGTGAGAGCCATCCACGACGTGAAGGCCACCGATCTGGGCCTGGGCAAGGTGAGGTTC
AAGGCCGAGGTGGACTTTGATGGCCGCGTGGTGACACGGTCCTACCTGGAGAAGCAGGACTTCGATCAGA
TGCTGCAGGAGATCCAGGAGGTGAAGACCCCCGAGGAGCTGGAGACCTTCATGCTGAAGCACGGCGAGAA
TATCATCGACACCCTGGGCGCCGAGGTGGATAGACTGGAGAAGGAGCTGAAGAAGCGCAACCCTGAGGTG
CGGCACGTGGATCTGGAGATCCTGTAA
